>Addgene plasmid #142013 | TFORF2293 | addgene full sequence | sequence record 391437 | Addgene NGS Result
TTAATGTAGTCTTATGCAATACTCTTGTAGTCTTGCAACATGGTAACGATGAGTTAGCAACATGCCTTAC
AAGGAGAGAAAAAGCACCGTGCATGCCGATTGGTGGAAGTAAGGTGGTACGATCGTGCCTTATTAGGAAG
GCAACAGACGGGTCTGACATGGATTGGACGAACCACTGAATTGCCGCATTGCAGAGATATTGTATTTAAG
TGCCTAGCTCGATACATAAACGGGTCTCTCTGGTTAGACCAGATCTGAGCCTGGGAGCTCTCTGGCTAAC
TAGGGAACCCACTGCTTAAGCCTCAATAAAGCTTGCCTTGAGTGCTTCAAGTAGTGTGTGCCCGTCTGTT
GTGTGACTCTGGTAACTAGAGATCCCTCAGACCCTTTTAGTCAGTGTGGAAAATCTCTAGCAGTGGCGCC
CGAACAGGGACTTGAAAGCGAAAGGGAAACCAGAGGAGCTCTCTCGACGCAGGACTCGGCTTGCTGAAGC
GCGCACGGCAAGAGGCGAGGGGCGGCGACTGGTGAGTACGCCAAAAATTTTGACTAGCGGAGGCTAGAAG
GAGAGAGATGGGTGCGAGAGCGTCAGTATTAAGCGGGGGAGAATTAGATCGCGATGGGAAAAAATTCGGT
TAAGGCCAGGGGGAAAGAAAAAATATAAATTAAAACATATAGTATGGGCAAGCAGGGAGCTAGAACGATT
CGCAGTTAATCCTGGCCTGTTAGAAACATCAGAAGGCTGTAGACAAATACTGGGACAGCTACAACCATCC
CTTCAGACAGGATCAGAAGAACTTAGATCATTATATAATACAGTAGCAACCCTCTATTGTGTGCATCAAA
GGATAGAGATAAAAGACACCAAGGAAGCTTTAGACAAGATAGAGGAAGAGCAAAACAAAAGTAAGACCAC
CGCACAGCAAGCGGCCGCTGATCTTCAGACCTGGAGGAGGAGATATGAGGGACAATTGGAGAAGTGAATT
ATATAAATATAAAGTAGTAAAAATTGAACCATTAGGAGTAGCACCCACCAAGGCAAAGAGAAGAGTGGTG
CAGAGAGAAAAAAGAGCAGTGGGAATAGGAGCTTTGTTCCTTGGGTTCTTGGGAGCAGCAGGAAGCACTA
TGGGCGCAGCGTCAATGACGCTGACGGTACAGGCCAGACAATTATTGTCTGGTATAGTGCAGCAGCAGAA
CAATTTGCTGAGGGCTATTGAGGCGCAACAGCATCTGTTGCAACTCACAGTCTGGGGCATCAAGCAGCTC
CAGGCAAGAATCCTGGCTGTGGAAAGATACCTAAAGGATCAACAGCTCCTGGGGATTTGGGGTTGCTCTG
GAAAACTCATTTGCACCACTGCTGTGCCTTGGAATGCTAGTTGGAGTAATAAATCTCTGGAACAGATTTG
GAATCACACGACCTGGATGGAGTGGGACAGAGAAATTAACAATTACACAAGCTTAATACACTCCTTAATT
GAAGAATCGCAAAACCAGCAAGAAAAGAATGAACAAGAATTATTGGAATTAGATAAATGGGCAAGTTTGT
GGAATTGGTTTAACATAACAAATTGGCTGTGGTATATAAAATTATTCATAATGATAGTAGGAGGCTTGGT
AGGTTTAAGAATAGTTTTTGCTGTACTTTCTATAGTGAATAGAGTTAGGCAGGGATATTCACCATTATCG
TTTCAGACCCACCTCCCAACCCCGAGGGGACCCATGCATTGCATCTCAATTAGTCAGCAACCAGGTGTGG
AAAGTCCCCAGGCTCCCCAGCAGGCAGAAGTATGCAAAGCATGCGTCTCAATTAGTCAGCAACCATAGTC
CCGCCCCTAACTCCGCCCATCCCGCCCCTAACTCCGCCCAGTTCCGCCCATTCTCCGCCCCATGGCTGAC
TAATTTTTTTTATTTATGCAGAGGCCGAGGCCGCCTCGGCCTCTGAGCTATTCCAGAAGTAGTGAGGAGG
CTTTTTTGGAGGCCTAGGCTTTTGCAAAAAGCTTTCTAGAGGTACCACCGGAGCTTACCATGACCGAGTA
CAAGCCCACGGTGCGCCTCGCCACCCGCGACGACGTCCCCAGGGCCGTACGCACCCTCGCCGCCGCGTTC
GCCGACTACCCCGCCACGCGCCACACCGTCGATCCGGACCGCCACATCGAGCGGGTCACCGAGCTGCAAG
AACTCTTCCTCACGCGCGTCGGGCTCGACATCGGCAAGGTGTGGGTCGCGGACGACGGCGCCGCCGTGGC
GGTCTGGACCACGCCGGAGAGCGTCGAAGCGGGGGCGGTGTTCGCCGAGATCGGCCCGCGCATGGCCGAG
TTGAGCGGTTCCCGGCTGGCCGCGCAGCAACAGATGGAAGGCCTCCTGGCGCCGCACCGGCCCAAGGAGC
CCGCGTGGTTCCTGGCCACCGTCGGCGTCTCGCCCGACCACCAGGGCAAGGGTCTGGGCAGCGCCGTCGT
GCTCCCCGGAGTGGAGGCGGCCGAGCGCGCCGGGGTGCCCGCCTTCCTGGAGACCTCCGCGCCCCGCAAC
CTCCCCTTCTACGAGCGGCTCGGCTTCACCGTCACCGCCGACGTCGAGGTGCCCGAAGGACCGCGCACCT
GGTGCATGACCCGCAAGCCCGGTGCCAGTTAACGAATTCTAGATCTTGAGACAAATGGCAGTATTCATCC
ACAATTTTAAAAGAAAAGGGGGGATTGGGGGGTACAGTGCAGGGGAAAGAATAGTAGACATAATAGCAAC
AGACATACAAACTAAAGAATTACAAAAACAAATTACAAAAATTCAAAATTTTCGGGTTTATTACAGGGAC
AGCAGAGATCCACTTTGGCGCCGGCTCGAGGCCTGCAGGTGCAAAGATGGATAAAGTTTTAAACAGAGAG
GAATCTTTGCAGCTAATGGACCTTCTAGGTCTTGAAAGGAGTGGGAATTGGCTCCGGTGCCCGTCAGTGG
GCAGAGCGCACATCGCCCACAGTCCCCGAGAAGTTGGGGGGAGGGGTCGGCAATTGAACCGGTGCCTAGA
GAAGGTGGCGCGGGGTAAACTGGGAAAGTGATGTCGTGTACTGGCTCCGCCTTTTTCCCGAGGGTGGGGG
AGAACCGTATATAAGTGCAGTAGTCGCCGTGAACGTTCTTTTTCGCAACGGGTTTGCCGCCAGAACACAG
GTAAGTGCCGTGTGTGGTTCCCGCGGGCCTGGCCTCTTTACGGGTTATGGCCCTTGCGTGCCTTGAATTA
CTTCCACCTGGCTGCAGTACGTGATTCTTGATCCCGAGCTTCGGGTTGGAAGTGGGTGGGAGAGTTCGAG
GCCTTGCGCTTAAGGAGCCCCTTCGCCTCGTGCTTGAGTTGAGGCCTGGCCTGGGCGCTGGGGCCGCCGC
GTGCGAATCTGGTGGCACCTTCGCGCCTGTCTCGCTGCTTTCGATAAGTCTCTAGCCATTTAAAATTTTT
GATGACCTGCTGCGACGCTTTTTTTCTGGCAAGATAGTCTTGTAAATGCGGGCCAAGATCTGCACACTGG
TATTTCGGTTTTTGGGGCCGCGGGCGGCGACGGGGCCCGTGCGTCCCAGCGCACATGTTCGGCGAGGCGG
GGCCTGCGAGCGCGGCCACCGAGAATCGGACGGGGGTAGTCTCAAGCTGGCCGGCCTGCTCTGGTGCCTG
GCCTCGCGCCGCCGTGTATCGCCCCGCCCTGGGCGGCAAGGCTGGCCCGGTCGGCACCAGTTGCGTGAGC
GGAAAGATGGCCGCTTCCCGGCCCTGCTGCAGGGAGCTCAAAATGGAGGACGCGGCGCTCGGGAGAGCGG
GCGGGTGAGTCACCCACACAAAGGAAAAGGGCCTTTCCGTCCTCAGCCGTCGCTTCATGTGACTCCACGG
AGTACCGGGCGCCGTCCAGGCACCTCGATTAGTTCTCGAGCTTTTGGAGTACGTCGTCTTTAGGTTGGGG
GGAGGGGTTTTATGCGATGGAGTTTCCCCACACTGAGTGGGTGGAGACTGAAGTTAGGCCAGCTTGGCAC
TTGATGTAATTCTCCTTGGAATTTGCCCTTTTTGAGTTTGGATCTTGGTTCATTCTCAAGCCTCAGACAG
TGGTTCAAAGTTTTTTTCTTCCATTTCAGGTGTCGTGAGGCTAGCACCGCCACCATGGTCACCCGGGATC
GAGCTGAGAATAGGGACGGCCCCAAGATGCTCAAGCCGCTTGTGGAGAAGCGGCGCCGGGACCGCATCAA
CCGCAGCCTGGAAGAGCTGAGGCTGCTGCTGCTGGAGCGGACCCGGGACCAGAACCTCCGGAACCCGAAG
CTGGAGAAAGCGGAGATATTGGAGTTCGCCGTGGGCTACTTGAGGGAGCGAAGCCGGGTGGAGCCCCCGG
GGGTTCCCCGGTCCCCAGTCCAGGACGCCGAGGCGCTCGCCAGCTGCTACTTGTCCGGTTTCCGCGAGTG
CCTGCTTCGCTTGGCGGCCTTCGCGCACGACGCCAGCCCGGCCGCCCGCGCCCAGCTCTTCTCCGCGCTG
CACGGCTATCTGCGCCCCAAACCGCCCCGGCCCAAGCCGGTAGATCCGAGGCCTCCAGCGCCGCGCCCAT
CCCTGGACCCCGCCGCACCGGCCCTTGGCCCTGCGCTGCACCAGCGCCCCCCAGTGCACCAGGGCCACCC
TAGCCCGCGCTGCGCATGGTCCCCATCCCTCTGCTCCCCGCGCGCCGGGGATTCTGGCGCGCCGGCGCCC
CTCACCGGACTGCTGCCGCCGCCACCGCCGCCTCACAGACAAGACGGGGCGCCCAAGGCCCCGCTGCCCC
CGCCGCCCGCTTTCTGGAGACCTTGGCCCTAGTAATGAACTAGTCCGTAACTTGAAAGTATTTCGATTTC
TTGGCTTTATATATCTTGTGGAAAGGACGATAGTCCTCTGGTCGACCCTCGCCAACGCGTTAAGTCGACA
ATCAACCTCTGGATTACAAAATTTGTGAAAGATTGACTGGTATTCTTAACTATGTTGCTCCTTTTACGCT
ATGTGGATACGCTGCTTTAATGCCTTTGTATCATGCTATTGCTTCCCGTATGGCTTTCATTTTCTCCTCC
TTGTATAAATCCTGGTTGCTGTCTCTTTATGAGGAGTTGTGGCCCGTTGTCAGGCAACGTGGCGTGGTGT
GCACTGTGTTTGCTGACGCAACCCCCACTGGTTGGGGCATTGCCACCACCTGTCAGCTCCTTTCCGGGAC
TTTCGCTTTCCCCCTCCCTATTGCCACGGCGGAACTCATCGCCGCCTGCCTTGCCCGCTGCTGGACAGGG
GCTCGGCTGTTGGGCACTGACAATTCCGTGGTGTTGTCGGGGAAATCATCGTCCTTTCCTTGGCTGCTCG
CCTGTGTTGCCACCTGGATTCTGCGCGGGACGTCCTTCTGCTACGTCCCTTCGGCCCTCAATCCAGCGGA
CCTTCCTTCCCGCGGCCTGCTGCCGGCTCTGCGGCCTCTTCCGCGTCTTCGCCTTCGCCCTCAGACGAGT
CGGATCTCCCTTTGGGCCGCCTCCCCGCGTCGACTTTAAGACCAATGACTTACAAGGCAGCTGTAGATCT
TAGCCACTTTTTAAAAGAAAAGGGGGGACTGGAAGGGCTAATTCACTCCCAACGAAGACAAGATCTGCTT
TTTGCTTGTACTGGGTCTCTCTGGTTAGACCAGATCTGAGCCTGGGAGCTCTCTGGCTAACTAGGGAACC
CACTGCTTAAGCCTCAATAAAGCTTGCCTTGAGTGCTTCAAGTAGTGTGTGCCCGTCTGTTGTGTGACTC
TGGTAACTAGAGATCCCTCAGACCCTTTTAGTCAGTGTGGAAAATCTCTAGCAGTACGTATAGTAGTTCA
TGTCATCTTATTATTCAGTATTTATAACTTGCAAAGAAATGAATATCAGAGAGTGAGAGGAACTTGTTTA
TTGCAGCTTATAATGGTTACAAATAAAGCAATAGCATCACAAATTTCACAAATAAAGCATTTTTTTCACT
GCATTCTAGTTGTGGTTTGTCCAAACTCATCAATGTATCTTATCATGTCTGGCTCTAGCTATCCCGCCCC
TAACTCCGCCCATCCCGCCCCTAACTCCGCCCAGTTCCGCCCATTCTCCGCCCCATGGCTGACTAATTTT
TTTTATTTATGCAGAGGCCGAGGCCGCCTCGGCCTCTGAGCTATTCCAGAAGTAGTGAGGAGGCTTTTTT
GGAGGCCTAGGGACGTACCCAATTCGCCCTATAGTGAGTCGTATTACGCGCGCTCACTGGCCGTCGTTTT
ACAACGTCGTGACTGGGAAAACCCTGGCGTTACCCAACTTAATCGCCTTGCAGCACATCCCCCTTTCGCC
AGCTGGCGTAATAGCGAAGAGGCCCGCACCGATCGCCCTTCCCAACAGTTGCGCAGCCTGAATGGCGAAT
GGG
[124 nt withheld, positions 6374-6497]
C
[91 nt withheld, positions 6499-6589]
A
[49 nt withheld, positions 6591-6639]
CCTTTGACGTTGGAGTCCACGTTCTTT
[37 nt withheld, positions 6667-6703]
ACCCTATCTCGGTCTATTCTTTTGATTTATAAGGGATTTTGCCGATTTCGGCCTATTGGTTAAAAAATGA
GCTGATTTAACAAAAATTTAACGCGAATTTTAACAAAATATTAACGCTTACAATTTAGGTGGCACTTTTC
GGGGAAATGTGCGCGGAACCCCTATTTGTTTATTTTTCTAAATACATTCAAATATGTATCCGCTCATGAG
ACAATAACCCTGATAAATGCTTCAATAATATTGAAAAAGGAAGAGTATGAGTATTCAACATTTCCGTGTC
GCCCTTATTCCCTTTTTTGCGGCATTTTGCCTTCCTGTTTTTGCTCACCCAGAAACGCTGGTGAAAGTAA
AAGATGCTGAAGATCAGTTGGGTGCACGAGTGGGTTACATCGAACTGGATCTCAACAGCGGTAAGATCCT
TGAGAGTTTTCGCCCCGAAGAACGTTTTCCAATGATGAGCACTTTTAAAGTTCTGCTATGTGGCGCGGTA
TTATCCCGTATTGACGCCGGGCAAGAGCAACTCGGTCGCCGCATACACTATTCTCAGAATGACTTGGTTG
AGTACTCACCAGTCACAGAAAAGCATCTTACGGATGGCATGACAGTAAGAGAATTATGCAGTGCTGCCAT
AACCATGAGTGATAACACTGCGGCCAACTTACTTCTGACAACGATCGGAGGACCGAAGGAGCTAACCGCT
TTTTTGCACAACATGGGGGATCATGTAACTCGCCTTGATCGTTGGGAACCGGAGCTGAATGAAGCCATAC
CAAACGACGAGCGTGACACCACGATGCCTGTAGCAATGGCAACAACGTTGCGCAAACTATTAACTGGCGA
ACTACTTACTCTAGCTTCCCGGCAACAATTAATAGACTGGATGGAGGCGGATAAAGTTGCAGGACCACTT
CTGCGCTCGGCCCTTCCGGCTGGCTGGTTTATTGCTGATAAATCTGGAGCCGGTGAGCGTGGGTCTCGCG
GTATCATTGCAGCACTGGGGCCAGATGGTAAGCCCTCCCGTATCGTAGTTATCTACACGACGGGGAGTCA
GGCAACTATGGATGAACGAAATAGACAGATCGCTGAGATAGGTGCCTCACTGATTAAGCATTGGTAACTG
TCAGACCAAGTTTACTCATATATACTTTAGATTGATTTAAAACTTCATTTTTAATTTAAAAGGATCTAGG
TGAAGATCCTTTTTGATAATCTCATGACCAAAATCCCTTAACGTGAGTTTTCGTTCCACTGAGCGTCAGA
CCCCGTAGAAAAGATCAAAGGATCTTCTTGAGATCCTTTTTTTCTGCGCGTAATCTGCTGCTTGCAAACA
AAAAAACCACCGCTACCAGCGGTGGTTTGTTTGCCGGATCAAGAGCTACCAACTCTTTTTCCGAAGGTAA
CTGGCTTCAGCAGAGCGCAGATACCAAATACTGTTCTTCTAGTGTAGCCGTAGTTAGGCCACCACTTCAA
GAACTCTGTAGCACCGCCTACATACCTCGCTCTGCTAATCCTGTTACCAGTGGCTGCTGCCAGTGGCGAT
AAGTCGTGTCTTACCGGGTTGGACTCAAGACGATAGTTACCGGATAAGGCGCAGCGGTCGGGCTGAACGG
GGGGTTCGTGCACACAGCCCAGCTTGGAGCGAACGACCTACACCGAACTGAGATACCTACAGCGTGAGCT
ATGAGAAAGCGCCACGCTTCCCGAAGGGAGAAAGGCGGACAGGTATCCGGTAAGCGGCAGGGTCGGAACA
GGAGAGCGCACGAGGGAGCTTCCAGGGGGAAACGCCTGGTATCTTTATAGTCCTGTCGGGTTTCGCCACC
TCTGACTTGAGCGTCGATTTTTGTGATGCTCGTCAGGGGGGCGGAGCCTATGGAAAAACGCCAGCAACGC
GGCCTTTTTACGGTTCCTGGCCTTTTGCTGGCCTTTTGCTCACATGTTCTTTCCTGCGTTATCCCCTGAT
TCTGTGGATAACCGTATTACCGCCTTTGAGTGAGCTGATACCGCTCGCCGCAGCCGAACGACCGAGCGCA
GCGAGTCAGTGAGCGAGGAAGCGGAAGAGCGCCCAATACGCAAACCGCCTCTCCCCGCGCGTTGGCCGAT
TCATTAATGCAGCTGGCACGACAGGTTTCCCGACTGGAAAGCGGGCAGTGAGCGCAACGCAATTAATGTG
AGTTAGCTCACTCATTAGGCACCCCAGGCTTTACACTTTATGCTTCCGGCTCGTATGTTGTGTGGAATTG
TGAGCGGATAACAATTTCACACAGGAAACAGCTATGACCATGATTACGCCAAGCGCGCAATTAACCCTCA
CTAAAGGGAACAAAAGCTGGAGCTGCAAGC
Features (pLannotate 1.2.2; 31 found; start..end, strand, type, name):
      5..231     +  promoter       RSV promoter: Rous sarcoma virus enhancer/promoter
    232..412     +  LTR            5' LTR (truncated): truncated 5' long terminal repeat (LTR) from HIV-1
    459..584     +  misc_feature   HIV-1 Ψ: packaging signal of human immunodeficiency virus type 1
    568..931     +  CDS            HIV-1 gag (fragment): gag protein from human immunodeficiency virus 1; gag
   1077..1310    +  misc_feature   RRE: The Rev response element (RRE) of HIV-1 allows for Rev-dependent mRNA export from the nucleus to the cytoplasm.
   1687..1713    +  CDS            Rev (fragment): human immunodeficiency virus 1 (HIV-1) Rev protein; rev; enhances nuclear export of unspliced and incompletely spliced viral mRNAs
   1720..1743    +  promoter       SV40 promoter (fragment): SV40 early promoter
   1744..1815    +  promoter       SV40 promoter (fragment): SV40 enhancer and early promoter
   1839..1974    +  rep_origin     SV40 ori: SV40 origin of replication
   2020..2616    +  CDS            PuroR (fragment): puromycin N-acetyltransferase; pac from Streptomyces; confers resistance to puromycin
   2665..2782    +  misc_feature   cPPT/CTS: central polypurine tract and central termination sequence of HIV-1
   2847..2913    +  CDS            small t antigen (fragment): SV40 (simian virus 40) small t antigen
   2920..4098    +  promoter       EF-1α promoter: strong constitutive promoter for human elongation factor EF-1α
   4115..4789    +  CDS            HES7: HES7_HUMAN - Also known as BHLHB37. Experimental evidence at protein level: Swiss-Prot protein existence level 1. Transcriptional repressor. Represses transcription from both N box- and E box-containing promoters. May with HES1, cooperatively regulate somite formation in the presomitic mesoderm (PSM). May function as a segmentation clock, which is essential for coordinated somite segmentation (By similarity). From Homo sapiens (Human).
   4805..4858    +  promoter       U6 promoter (fragment): RNA polymerase III promoter for human U6 snRNA
   4900..5488    +  misc_feature   WPRE: woodchuck hepatitis virus posttranscriptional regulatory element
   5539..5558    +  misc_feature   cPPT/CTS (fragment): central polypurine tract and central termination sequence of HIV-1
   5560..5793    +  LTR            3' LTR (ΔU3): self-inactivating 3' long terminal repeat (LTR) from HIV-1
   5871..5992    +  polyA_signal   SV40 poly(A) signal: SV40 polyadenylation signal
   6032..6167    +  rep_origin     SV40 ori: SV40 origin of replication
   6188..6206    -  promoter       T7 promoter: promoter for bacteriophage T7 RNA polymerase
   6214..6369    +  CDS            lacZα (fragment): LacZα fragment of β-galactosidase; lacZ fragment
   6374..6802    +  rep_origin     f1 ori (sequence partly withheld): f1 bacteriophage origin of replication; arrow indicates direction of (+) strand synthesis
   6855..6959    +  promoter       AmpR promoter: bla
   6960..7820    +  CDS            AmpR: β-lactamase; bla; confers resistance to ampicillin, carbenicillin, and related antibiotics
   7991..8579    +  rep_origin     ori: high-copy-number ColE1/pMB1/pBR322/pUC origin of replication
   8762..8854    +  CDS            lacI (fragment): lac repressor; lacI; The lac repressor binds to the lac operator to inhibit transcription in E. coli. This inhibition can be relieved by adding lactose or isopropyl-β-D-thiogalactopyranoside (IPTG).
   8867..8888    +  protein_bind   CAP binding site: CAP binding activates transcription in the presence of cAMP. E. coli catabolite activator protein
   8903..8933    +  promoter       lac promoter: promoter for the E. coli lac operon
   8941..8957    +  protein_bind   lac operator: The lac repressor binds to the lac operator to inhibit transcription in E. coli. This inhibition can be relieved by adding lactose or isopropyl-β-D-thiogalactopyranoside (IPTG). lac repressor encoded by lacI
   9002..9020    +  promoter       T3 promoter: promoter for bacteriophage T3 RNA polymerase
