[The description below was written by a language model from this plasmid's Addgene catalogue record and pLannotate feature annotations shown in this document.]
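Description:
TFORF2293 is a lentiviral mammalian expression plasmid built on the pLX_TRC317 backbone, carrying the human HES7 open reading frame as one member of a barcoded transcription factor ORF collection. It is maintained in E. coli through a high-copy ColE1/pUC-type origin with ampicillin selection (AmpR under its own bla promoter). An f1 origin and remnants of a lac/lacZα cloning region with T7 and T3 promoters lie in the bacterial portion. The depositor notes that the plasmid can recombine during propagation, as is common for constructs with repeated LTR sequences.

The viral cassette has a third-generation, self-inactivating layout. An RSV promoter drives a truncated HIV-1 5' LTR, followed by the Ψ packaging signal, a gag fragment, the Rev response element and a cPPT/CTS, and the cassette ends in a ΔU3 3' LTR with a downstream SV40 polyadenylation signal. Within the transfer region, an SV40 promoter/origin drives puromycin N-acetyltransferase for selection of transduced cells. A separate EF-1α promoter drives constitutive expression of HES7, a bHLH transcriptional repressor implicated in the somite segmentation clock. A WPRE downstream of the ORF enhances transcript stability and expression.

The record states that each ORF in the collection is paired with a unique 24-bp barcode. The barcode is not annotated in the feature table, so its position cannot be stated from the record, although a short unannotated stretch and a small U6-like fragment sit between the ORF and the WPRE. The construct is intended for HES7 overexpression, particularly in pooled screens where barcode readout identifies which transcription factor each cell received, as in directed differentiation studies.
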