Addgene plasmid #142013: TFORF2293
Purpose: Lentiviral vector for overexpressing transcription factor ORFs with unique 24-bp barcodes. Barcodes facilitate identification of transcription factors in pooled screens.
Depositing lab: Feng Zhang. Depositing organization: Broad Institute. Publication: A transcription factor atlas of directed differentiation. Joung J, Ma S, Tay T, Geiger-Schuller KR, Kirchgatterer PC, Verdine VK, Guo B, Arias-Garcia MA, Allen WE, Singh A, Kuksenko O, Abudayyeh OO, Gootenberg JS, Fu Z, Macrae RK, Buenrostro JD, Regev A, Zhang F. Cell. 2023 Jan 5;186(1):209-229.e26. doi: 10.1016/j.cell.2022.11.026. PubMed 36608654.
Backbone
  Vector backbone: pLX_TRC317
  Backbone manufacturer: Broad Institute Genetic Perturbation Platform
  Backbone size w/o insert (bp): 8264
  Vector type: Mammalian Expression, Lentiviral
  Selectable markers: Puromycin
Growth in bacteria
  Bacterial resistance: Ampicillin, 100 μg/mL
  Growth temperature: 37°C
  Growth strain: NEB Stable
  Copy number: High Copy
Gene/Insert
  Gene/Insert name: HES7
  Species: H. sapiens (human)
  Insert size (bp): 779
  Entrez Gene: HES7 (a.k.a. SCDO4, bHLHb37, hHes7)
  Promoter: EF1a
  Cloning method: Unknown
  Sequencing primers: 5′ GGGTGGAGACTGAAGTTAGGCCAG; 3′ CACATAGCGTAAAAGGAGCAACATAG
Terms and licenses: Academic/Nonprofit Terms; Industry Terms: Not Available to Industry
Depositor comments: NM_032580,ENST00000317814 . The transcription factor ORF portion of this plasmid was synthesized by Genewiz. Please test multiple small colonies in case of plasmid recombination. To make this collection available in a timely manner, a portion of this collection was not fully sequenced by Addgene. If an Addgene verified full plasmid sequence is not available, please contact us prior to placing an order to request the full sequence.
How to cite: TFORF2293 was a gift from Feng Zhang (Addgene plasmid # 142013 ; http://n2t.net/addgene:142013 ; RRID:Addgene_142013)
