>Addgene plasmid #142013 | TFORF2293 | depositor partial sequence | sequence record 278176 | Insert
ACCGCCACCATGGTCACCCGGGATCGAGCTGAGAATAGGGACGGCCCCAAGATGCTCAAGCCGCTTGTGG
AGAAGCGGCGCCGGGACCGCATCAACCGCAGCCTGGAAGAGCTGAGGCTGCTGCTGCTGGAGCGGACCCG
GGACCAGAACCTCCGGAACCCGAAGCTGGAGAAAGCGGAGATATTGGAGTTCGCCGTGGGCTACTTGAGG
GAGCGAAGCCGGGTGGAGCCCCCGGGGGTTCCCCGGTCCCCAGTCCAGGACGCCGAGGCGCTCGCCAGCT
GCTACTTGTCCGGTTTCCGCGAGTGCCTGCTTCGCTTGGCGGCCTTCGCGCACGACGCCAGCCCGGCCGC
CCGCGCCCAGCTCTTCTCCGCGCTGCACGGCTATCTGCGCCCCAAACCGCCCCGGCCCAAGCCGGTAGAT
CCGAGGCCTCCAGCGCCGCGCCCATCCCTGGACCCCGCCGCACCGGCCCTTGGCCCTGCGCTGCACCAGC
GCCCCCCAGTGCACCAGGGCCACCCTAGCCCGCGCTGCGCATGGTCCCCATCCCTCTGCTCCCCGCGCGC
CGGGGATTCTGGCGCGCCGGCGCCCCTCACCGGACTGCTGCCGCCGCCACCGCCGCCTCACAGACAAGAC
GGGGCGCCCAAGGCCCCGCTGCCCCCGCCGCCCGCTTTCTGGAGACCTTGGCCCTAGTAATGAACTAGTC
CGTAACTTGAAAGTATTTCGATTTCTTGGCTTTATATATCTTGTGGAAAGGACGATAGTCCTCTGGTCGA
CCCTCGCCA
