>Addgene plasmid #142013 | TFORF2293 | depositor partial sequence | sequence record 278177 | Barcode
TAGTCCTCTGGTCGACCCTCGCCA
